>Addgene plasmid #102867 | pLEX307-mFzd5 | addgene full sequence | sequence record 199678 | Addgene NGS Result
GCAAAGATGGATAAAGTTTTAAACAGAGAGGAATCTTTGCAGCTAATGGACCTTCTAGGTCTTGAAAGGA
GTGGGAATTGGCTCCGGTGCCCGTCAGTGGGCAGAGCGCACATCGCCCACAGTCCCCGAGAAGTTGGGGG
GAGGGGTCGGCAATTGAACCGGTGCCTAGAGAAGGTGGCGCGGGGTAAACTGGGAAAGTGATGTCGTGTA
CTGGCTCCGCCTTTTTCCCGAGGGTGGGGGAGAACCGTATATAAGTGCAGTAGTCGCCGTGAACGTTCTT
TTTCGCAACGGGTTTGCCGCCAGAACACAGGTAAGTGCCGTGTGTGGTTCCCGCGGGCCTGGCCTCTTTA
CGGGTTATGGCCCTTGCGTGCCTTGAATTACTTCCACCTGGCTGCAGTACGTGATTCTTGATCCCGAGCT
TCGGGTTGGAAGTGGGTGGGAGAGTTCGAGGCCTTGCGCTTAAGGAGCCCCTTCGCCTCGTGCTTGAGTT
GAGGCCTGGCCTGGGCGCTGGGGCCGCCGCGTGCGAATCTGGTGGCACCTTCGCGCCTGTCTCGCTGCTT
TCGATAAGTCTCTAGCCATTTAAAATTTTTGATGACCTGCTGCGACGCTTTTTTTCTGGCAAGATAGTCT
TGTAAATGCGGGCCAAGATCTGCACACTGGTATTTCGGTTTTTGGGGCCGCGGGCGGCGACGGGGCCCGT
GCGTCCCAGCGCACATGTTCGGCGAGGCGGGGCCTGCGAGCGCGGCCACCGAGAATCGGACGGGGGTAGT
CTCAAGCTGGCCGGCCTGCTCTGGTGCCTGGCCTCGCGCCGCCGTGTATCGCCCCGCCCTGGGCGGCAAG
GCTGGCCCGGTCGGCACCAGTTGCGTGAGCGGAAAGATGGCCGCTTCCCGGCCCTGCTGCAGGGAGCTCA
AAATGGAGGACGCGGCGCTCGGGAGAGCGGGCGGGTGAGTCACCCACACAAAGGAAAAGGGCCTTTCCGT
CCTCAGCCGTCGCTTCATGTGACTCCACGGAGTACCGGGCGCCGTCCAGGCACCTCGATTAGTTCTCGAG
CTTTTGGAGTACGTCGTCTTTAGGTTGGGGGGAGGGGTTTTATGCGATGGAGTTTCCCCACACTGAGTGG
GTGGAGACTGAAGTTAGGCCAGCTTGGCACTTGATGTAATTCTCCTTGGAATTTGCCCTTTTTGAGTTTG
GATCTTGGTTCATTCTCAAGCCTCAGACAGTGGTTCAAAGTTTTTTTCTTCCATTTCAGGTGTCGTGAGG
CTAGCATCGATTGATCAACAAGTTTGTACAAAAAAGCAGGCTGGCGCCGGAACCAATTCAGTCGACTGGA
TCCGGTACCGAATTCAGGCCGGCCTACCATGGCTCGACCCGACCCGTCTGCGCCTCCCTCTCTTCTGCTG
CTGTTGCTGGCGCAGCTGGTGGGCCGGGCAGCGGCCGCCTCCAAGGCCCCGGTGTGCCAGGAAATCACGG
TGCCCATGTGCCGAGGCATCGGCTACAACCTGACGCACATGCCCAACCAGTTCAACCATGACACGCAGGA
CGAAGCAGGCCTGGAGGTGCACCAATTCTGGCCGCTTGTGGAGATCCACTGCTCACCGGACCTGCGCTTC
TTCCTGTGCTCTATGTACACGCCCATCTGTTTGCCTGACTACCACAAGCCGCTACCACCGTGCCGTTCCG
TGTGCGAGCGCGCCAAGGCCGGCTGCTCGCCGCTCATGCGCCAGTACGGCTTCGCCTGGCCCGAGCGCAT
GAGCTGCGACCGCCTCCCTGTGCTGGGCGGCGACGCCGAGGTTCTGTGTATGGATTATAACCGAAGCGAA
GCCACCACCGCGTCCCCTAAGTCCTTCCCGGCCAAACCTACACTCCCAGGACCACCAGGGGCGCCATCTT
CCGGGGGCGAGTGCCCCTCGGGAGGCCCATCCGTGTGCACGTGCCGCGAGCCCTTCGTGCCCATCCTGAA
GGAGTCACACCCACTCTACAACAAGGTGCGCACCGGCCAAGTGCCCAACTGCGCGGTGCCCTGCTACCAG
CCGTCCTTCAGCCCGGACGAGCGCACGTTCGCCACCTTCTGGATTGGCCTGTGGTCTGTGCTGTGCTTCA
TCTCCACGTCCACCACCGTTGCCACCTTCCTCATTGACATGGAACGATTCCGCTACCCTGAGCGCCCCAT
CATCTTCTTGTCTGCGTGCTACCTGTGTGTGTCACTGGGATTCTTGGTGCGCCTGGTAGTGGGCCATGCC
AGCGTCGCTTGCAGCCGTGAGCACAGCCACATTCACTATGAGACTACCGGCCCTGCGCTGTGCACGGTTG
TCTTCCTCTTAGTCTATTTCTTTGGCATGGCCAGCTCCATCTGGTGGGTCATCCTGTCGCTCACCTGGTT
CTTGGCGGCTGGCATGAAGTGGGGCAATGAAGCCATCGCAGGTTATGCACAGTACTTCCACCTTGCTGCC
TGGCTCATCCCCAGTGTCAAGTCCATTACGGCGCTGGCACTGAGCTCGGTGGACGGGGACCCAGTGGCTG
GCATCTGCTATGTGGGCAACCAAAACCTGAACTCACTACGAGGCTTTGTCTTGGGCCCACTGGTGCTGTA
CCTGTTGGTGGGCACGCTCTTCCTTCTGGCAGGCTTCGTGTCACTCTTCCGCATCCGGAGCGTCATCAAG
CAGGGTGGCACTAAGACGGACAAGCTAGAGAAGCTCATGATCCGCATCGGCATCTTCACCCTGCTCTACA
CGGTGCCAGCCAGCATCGTGGTGGCCTGCTACCTGTATGAGCAGCACTACCGGGAGAGCTGGGAGGCAGC
CCTCACCTGCGCGTGTCCGGGACCGGACGCTGGCCAGCCACGCGCCAAACCCGAGTACTGGGTGCTCATG
CTCAAGTACTTCATGTGCCTGGTGGTGGGCATCACGTCGGGAGTCTGGATCTGGTCCGGCAAGACTCTGG
AGTCTTGGCGGCGGTTCACCAGCCGCTGCTGCTGCAGCTCTCGGCGGGGCCACAAGAGCGGTGGCGCTAT
GGCCGCAGGAGACTATGCGGAGGCCAGCGCCGCGCTCACCGGCAGGACCGGGCCGCCTGGCCCCACCGCC
GCATACCACAAGCAAGTGTCCCTGTCGCACGTATAGGGCGCGCCTCTAGAACTATAGTGAGTCGTATTAC
GTAGATCCAGACATGATAAGATACATTGATGAGTTTGGACAAACCACAACTAGAATGCAGTGAAAAAAAT
GCTTTATTTGTGAAATTTGTGATGCTATTGCTTTATTTGTAACCATTATAAGCTGCAATAAACAAGTTAA
CAACAACAATTGCATTCATTTTATGTTTCAGGTTCAGGGGGAGGTGTGGGAGGTTTTTTAATTCGCGGCC
GCACTCGAGATATCTAGACCCAGCTTTCTTGTACAAAGTGGTTGATATCGGTAAGCCTATCCCTAACCCT
CTCCTCGGTCTCGATTCTACGTAGTAATGAACTAGTACCGGTTAAGTCGACAATCAACGCGTTAAGTCGA
CAATCAACCTCTGGATTACAAAATTTGTGAAAGATTGACTGGTATTCTTAACTATGTTGCTCCTTTTACG
CTATGTGGATACGCTGCTTTAATGCCTTTGTATCATGCTATTGCTTCCCGTATGGCTTTCATTTTCTCCT
CCTTGTATAAATCCTGGTTGCTGTCTCTTTATGAGGAGTTGTGGCCCGTTGTCAGGCAACGTGGCGTGGT
GTGCACTGTGTTTGCTGACGCAACCCCCACTGGTTGGGGCATTGCCACCACCTGTCAGCTCCTTTCCGGG
ACTTTCGCTTTCCCCCTCCCTATTGCCACGGCGGAACTCATCGCCGCCTGCCTTGCCCGCTGCTGGACAG
GGGCTCGGCTGTTGGGCACTGACAATTCCGTGGTGTTGTCGGGGAAATCATCGTCCTTTCCTTGGCTGCT
CGCCTGTGTTGCCACCTGGATTCTGCGCGGGACGTCCTTCTGCTACGTCCCTTCGGCCCTCAATCCAGCG
GACCTTCCTTCCCGCGGCCTGCTGCCGGCTCTGCGGCCTCTTCCGCGTCTTCGCCTTCGCCCTCAGACGA
GTCGGATCTCCCTTTGGGCCGCCTCCCCGCGTCGACTTTAAGACCAATGACTTACAAGGCAGCTGTAGAT
CTTAGCCACTTTTTAAAAGAAAAGGGGGGACTGGAAGGGCTAATTCACTCCCAACGAAGACAAGATCTGC
TTTTTGCTTGTACTGGGTCTCTCTGGTTAGACCAGATCTGAGCCTGGGAGCTCTCTGGCTAACTAGGGAA
CCCACTGCTTAAGCCTCAATAAAGCTTGCCTTGAGTGCTTCAAGTAGTGTGTGCCCGTCTGTTGTGTGAC
TCTGGTAACTAGAGATCCCTCAGACCCTTTTAGTCAGTGTGGAAAATCTCTAGCAGTACGTATAGTAGTT
CATGTCATCTTATTATTCAGTATTTATAACTTGCAAAGAAATGAATATCAGAGAGTGAGAGGAACTTGTT
TATTGCAGCTTATAATGGTTACAAATAAAGCAATAGCATCACAAATTTCACAAATAAAGCATTTTTTTCA
CTGCATTCTAGTTGTGGTTTGTCCAAACTCATCAATGTATCTTATCATGTCTGGCTCTAGCTATCCCGCC
CCTAACTCCGCCCATCCCGCCCCTAACTCCGCCCAGTTCCGCCCATTCTCCGCCCCATGGCTGACTAATT
TTTTTTATTTATGCAGAGGCCGAGGCCGCCTCGGCCTCTGAGCTATTCCAGAAGTAGTGAGGAGGCTTTT
TTGGAGGCCTAGGGACGTACCCAATTCGCCCTATAGTGAGTCGTATTACGCGCGCTCACTGGCCGTCGTT
TTACAACGTCGTGACTGGGAAAACCCTGGCGTTACCCAACTTAATCGCCTTGCAGCACATCCCCCTTTCG
CCAGCTGGCGTAATAGCGAAGAGGCCCGCACCGATCGCCCTTCCCAACAGTTGCGCAGCCTGAATGGCGA
ATGGG
[124 nt withheld, positions 4976-5099]
C
[91 nt withheld, positions 5101-5191]
A
[49 nt withheld, positions 5193-5241]
CCTTTGACGTTGGAGTCCACGTTCTTT
[37 nt withheld, positions 5269-5305]
ACCCTATCTCGGTCTATTCTTTTGATTTATAAGGGATTTTGCCGATTTCGGCCTATTGGTTAAAAAATGA
GCTGATTTAACAAAAATTTAACGCGAATTTTAACAAAATATTAACGCTTACAATTTAGGTGGCACTTTTC
GGGGAAATGTGCGCGGAACCCCTATTTGTTTATTTTTCTAAATACATTCAAATATGTATCCGCTCATGAG
ACAATAACCCTGATAAATGCTTCAATAATATTGAAAAAGGAAGAGTATGAGTATTCAACATTTCCGTGTC
GCCCTTATTCCCTTTTTTGCGGCATTTTGCCTTCCTGTTTTTGCTCACCCAGAAACGCTGGTGAAAGTAA
AAGATGCTGAAGATCAGTTGGGTGCACGAGTGGGTTACATCGAACTGGATCTCAACAGCGGTAAGATCCT
TGAGAGTTTTCGCCCCGAAGAACGTTTTCCAATGATGAGCACTTTTAAAGTTCTGCTATGTGGCGCGGTA
TTATCCCGTATTGACGCCGGGCAAGAGCAACTCGGTCGCCGCATACACTATTCTCAGAATGACTTGGTTG
AGTACTCACCAGTCACAGAAAAGCATCTTACGGATGGCATGACAGTAAGAGAATTATGCAGTGCTGCCAT
AACCATGAGTGATAACACTGCGGCCAACTTACTTCTGACAACGATCGGAGGACCGAAGGAGCTAACCGCT
TTTTTGCACAACATGGGGGATCATGTAACTCGCCTTGATCGTTGGGAACCGGAGCTGAATGAAGCCATAC
CAAACGACGAGCGTGACACCACGATGCCTGTAGCAATGGCAACAACGTTGCGCAAACTATTAACTGGCGA
ACTACTTACTCTAGCTTCCCGGCAACAATTAATAGACTGGATGGAGGCGGATAAAGTTGCAGGACCACTT
CTGCGCTCGGCCCTTCCGGCTGGCTGGTTTATTGCTGATAAATCTGGAGCCGGTGAGCGTGGGTCTCGCG
GTATCATTGCAGCACTGGGGCCAGATGGTAAGCCCTCCCGTATCGTAGTTATCTACACGACGGGGAGTCA
GGCAACTATGGATGAACGAAATAGACAGATCGCTGAGATAGGTGCCTCACTGATTAAGCATTGGTAACTG
TCAGACCAAGTTTACTCATATATACTTTAGATTGATTTAAAACTTCATTTTTAATTTAAAAGGATCTAGG
TGAAGATCCTTTTTGATAATCTCATGACCAAAATCCCTTAACGTGAGTTTTCGTTCCACTGAGCGTCAGA
CCCCGTAGAAAAGATCAAAGGATCTTCTTGAGATCCTTTTTTTCTGCGCGTAATCTGCTGCTTGCAAACA
AAAAAACCACCGCTACCAGCGGTGGTTTGTTTGCCGGATCAAGAGCTACCAACTCTTTTTCCGAAGGTAA
CTGGCTTCAGCAGAGCGCAGATACCAAATACTGTTCTTCTAGTGTAGCCGTAGTTAGGCCACCACTTCAA
GAACTCTGTAGCACCGCCTACATACCTCGCTCTGCTAATCCTGTTACCAGTGGCTGCTGCCAGTGGCGAT
AAGTCGTGTCTTACCGGGTTGGACTCAAGACGATAGTTACCGGATAAGGCGCAGCGGTCGGGCTGAACGG
GGGGTTCGTGCACACAGCCCAGCTTGGAGCGAACGACCTACACCGAACTGAGATACCTACAGCGTGAGCT
ATGAGAAAGCGCCACGCTTCCCGAAGGGAGAAAGGCGGACAGGTATCCGGTAAGCGGCAGGGTCGGAACA
GGAGAGCGCACGAGGGAGCTTCCAGGGGGAAACGCCTGGTATCTTTATAGTCCTGTCGGGTTTCGCCACC
TCTGACTTGAGCGTCGATTTTTGTGATGCTCGTCAGGGGGGCGGAGCCTATGGAAAAACGCCAGCAACGC
GGCCTTTTTACGGTTCCTGGCCTTTTGCTGGCCTTTTGCTCACATGTTCTTTCCTGCGTTATCCCCTGAT
TCTGTGGATAACCGTATTACCGCCTTTGAGTGAGCTGATACCGCTCGCCGCAGCCGAACGACCGAGCGCA
GCGAGTCAGTGAGCGAGGAAGCGGAAGAGCGCCCAATACGCAAACCGCCTCTCCCCGCGCGTTGGCCGAT
TCATTAATGCAGCTGGCACGACAGGTTTCCCGACTGGAAAGCGGGCAGTGAGCGCAACGCAATTAATGTG
AGTTAGCTCACTCATTAGGCACCCCAGGCTTTACACTTTATGCTTCCGGCTCGTATGTTGTGTGGAATTG
TGAGCGGATAACAATTTCACACAGGAAACAGCTATGACCATGATTACGCCAAGCGCGCAATTAACCCTCA
CTAAAGGGAACAAAAGCTGGAGCTGCAAGCTTAATGTAGTCTTATGCAATACTCTTGTAGTCTTGCAACA
TGGTAACGATGAGTTAGCAACATGCCTTACAAGGAGAGAAAAAGCACCGTGCATGCCGATTGGTGGAAGT
AAGGTGGTACGATCGTGCCTTATTAGGAAGGCAACAGACGGGTCTGACATGGATTGGACGAACCACTGAA
TTGCCGCATTGCAGAGATATTGTATTTAAGTGCCTAGCTCGATACATAAACGGGTCTCTCTGGTTAGACC
AGATCTGAGCCTGGGAGCTCTCTGGCTAACTAGGGAACCCACTGCTTAAGCCTCAATAAAGCTTGCCTTG
AGTGCTTCAAGTAGTGTGTGCCCGTCTGTTGTGTGACTCTGGTAACTAGAGATCCCTCAGACCCTTTTAG
TCAGTGTGGAAAATCTCTAGCAGTGGCGCCCGAACAGGGACTTGAAAGCGAAAGGGAAACCAGAGGAGCT
CTCTCGACGCAGGACTCGGCTTGCTGAAGCGCGCACGGCAAGAGGCGAGGGGCGGCGACTGGTGAGTACG
CCAAAAATTTTGACTAGCGGAGGCTAGAAGGAGAGAGATGGGTGCGAGAGCGTCAGTATTAAGCGGGGGA
GAATTAGATCGCGATGGGAAAAAATTCGGTTAAGGCCAGGGGGAAAGAAAAAATATAAATTAAAACATAT
AGTATGGGCAAGCAGGGAGCTAGAACGATTCGCAGTTAATCCTGGCCTGTTAGAAACATCAGAAGGCTGT
AGACAAATACTGGGACAGCTACAACCATCCCTTCAGACAGGATCAGAAGAACTTAGATCATTATATAATA
CAGTAGCAACCCTCTATTGTGTGCATCAAAGGATAGAGATAAAAGACACCAAGGAAGCTTTAGACAAGAT
AGAGGAAGAGCAAAACAAAAGTAAGACCACCGCACAGCAAGCGGCCGCTGATCTTCAGACCTGGAGGAGG
AGATATGAGGGACAATTGGAGAAGTGAATTATATAAATATAAAGTAGTAAAAATTGAACCATTAGGAGTA
GCACCCACCAAGGCAAAGAGAAGAGTGGTGCAGAGAGAAAAAAGAGCAGTGGGAATAGGAGCTTTGTTCC
TTGGGTTCTTGGGAGCAGCAGGAAGCACTATGGGCGCAGCGTCAATGACGCTGACGGTACAGGCCAGACA
ATTATTGTCTGGTATAGTGCAGCAGCAGAACAATTTGCTGAGGGCTATTGAGGCGCAACAGCATCTGTTG
CAACTCACAGTCTGGGGCATCAAGCAGCTCCAGGCAAGAATCCTGGCTGTGGAAAGATACCTAAAGGATC
AACAGCTCCTGGGGATTTGGGGTTGCTCTGGAAAACTCATTTGCACCACTGCTGTGCCTTGGAATGCTAG
TTGGAGTAATAAATCTCTGGAACAGATTTGGAATCACACGACCTGGATGGAGTGGGACAGAGAAATTAAC
AATTACACAAGCTTAATACACTCCTTAATTGAAGAATCGCAAAACCAGCAAGAAAAGAATGAACAAGAAT
TATTGGAATTAGATAAATGGGCAAGTTTGTGGAATTGGTTTAACATAACAAATTGGCTGTGGTATATAAA
ATTATTCATAATGATAGTAGGAGGCTTGGTAGGTTTAAGAATAGTTTTTGCTGTACTTTCTATAGTGAAT
AGAGTTAGGCAGGGATATTCACCATTATCGTTTCAGACCCACCTCCCAACCCCGAGGGGACCCATGCATT
GCATCTCAATTAGTCAGCAACCAGGTGTGGAAAGTCCCCAGGCTCCCCAGCAGGCAGAAGTATGCAAAGC
ATGCGTCTCAATTAGTCAGCAACCATAGTCCCGCCCCTAACTCCGCCCATCCCGCCCCTAACTCCGCCCA
GTTCCGCCCATTCTCCGCCCCATGGCTGACTAATTTTTTTTATTTATGCAGAGGCCGAGGCCGCCTCGGC
CTCTGAGCTATTCCAGAAGTAGTGAGGAGGCTTTTTTGGAGGCCTAGGCTTTTGCAAAAAGCTTTCTAGA
GGTACCACCGGAGCTTACCATGACCGAGTACAAGCCCACGGTGCGCCTCGCCACCCGCGACGACGTCCCC
AGGGCCGTACGCACCCTCGCCGCCGCGTTCGCCGACTACCCCGCCACGCGCCACACCGTCGATCCGGACC
GCCACATCGAGCGGGTCACCGAGCTGCAAGAACTCTTCCTCACGCGCGTCGGGCTCGACATCGGCAAGGT
GTGGGTCGCGGACGACGGCGCCGCCGTGGCGGTCTGGACCACGCCGGAGAGCGTCGAAGCGGGGGCGGTG
TTCGCCGAGATCGGCCCGCGCATGGCCGAGTTGAGCGGTTCCCGGCTGGCCGCGCAGCAACAGATGGAAG
GCCTCCTGGCGCCGCACCGGCCCAAGGAGCCCGCGTGGTTCCTGGCCACCGTCGGCGTCTCGCCCGACCA
CCAGGGCAAGGGTCTGGGCAGCGCCGTCGTGCTCCCCGGAGTGGAGGCGGCCGAGCGCGCCGGGGTGCCC
GCCTTCCTGGAGACCTCCGCGCCCCGCAACCTCCCCTTCTACGAGCGGCTCGGCTTCACCGTCACCGCCG
ACGTCGAGGTGCCCGAAGGACCGCGCACCTGGTGCATGACCCGCAAGCCCGGTGCCAGTTAACGAATTCT
AGATCTTGAGACAAATGGCAGTATTCATCCACAATTTTAAAAGAAAAGGGGGGATTGGGGGGTACAGTGC
AGGGGAAAGAATAGTAGACATAATAGCAACAGACATACAAACTAAAGAATTACAAAAACAAATTACAAAA
ATTCAAAATTTTCGGGTTTATTACAGGGACAGCAGAGATCCACTTTGGCGCCGGCTCGAGGCCTGCAGGT
Features (pLannotate 1.2.2; 35 found; start..end, strand, type, name):
      7..73      +  CDS            small t antigen (fragment): SV40 (simian virus 40) small t antigen
     80..1258    +  promoter       EF-1α promoter: strong constitutive promoter for human elongation factor EF-1α
   1278..1302    +  protein_bind   attB1: mutant version of attB; recombination site for the Gateway® BP reaction BP Clonase™
   1359..3113    +  CDS            Fzd5: FZD5_MOUSE - Experimental evidence at protein level: Swiss-Prot protein existence level 1. Receptor for Wnt proteins (PubMed:11092808, PubMed:18230341). Can activate WNT2, WNT10B, WNT5A, but not WNT2B or WNT4 (in vitro); the in vivo situation may be different since not all of these are known to be coexpressed (PubMed:11092808). In neurons, activation of WNT7A promotes formation of synapses (By similarity). Functions in the canonical Wnt/beta-catenin signaling pathway (PubMed:18230341). The canonical Wnt/beta-catenin signaling pathway leads to the activation of disheveled proteins, inhibition o
   3132..3149    -  promoter       T7 promoter (fragment): promoter for bacteriophage T7 RNA polymerase
   3154..3288    -  polyA_signal   SV40 poly(A) signal: SV40 polyadenylation signal
   3378..3402    -  protein_bind   attB2: mutant version of attB; recombination site for the Gateway® BP reaction BP Clonase™
   3410..3451    +  CDS            V5 tag: epitope tag from simian virus 5
   3502..4090    +  misc_feature   WPRE: woodchuck hepatitis virus posttranscriptional regulatory element
   4141..4160    +  misc_feature   cPPT/CTS (fragment): central polypurine tract and central termination sequence of HIV-1
   4162..4395    +  LTR            3' LTR (ΔU3): self-inactivating 3' long terminal repeat (LTR) from HIV-1
   4473..4594    +  polyA_signal   SV40 poly(A) signal: SV40 polyadenylation signal
   4634..4769    +  rep_origin     SV40 ori: SV40 origin of replication
   4790..4808    -  promoter       T7 promoter: promoter for bacteriophage T7 RNA polymerase
   4816..4971    +  CDS            lacZα (fragment): LacZα fragment of β-galactosidase; lacZ fragment
   4976..5404    +  rep_origin     f1 ori (sequence partly withheld): f1 bacteriophage origin of replication; arrow indicates direction of (+) strand synthesis
   5457..5561    +  promoter       AmpR promoter: bla
   5562..6422    +  CDS            AmpR: β-lactamase; bla; confers resistance to ampicillin, carbenicillin, and related antibiotics
   6593..7181    +  rep_origin     ori: high-copy-number ColE1/pMB1/pBR322/pUC origin of replication
   7364..7456    +  CDS            lacI (fragment): lac repressor; lacI; The lac repressor binds to the lac operator to inhibit transcription in E. coli. This inhibition can be relieved by adding lactose or isopropyl-β-D-thiogalactopyranoside (IPTG).
   7469..7490    +  protein_bind   CAP binding site: CAP binding activates transcription in the presence of cAMP. E. coli catabolite activator protein
   7505..7535    +  promoter       lac promoter: promoter for the E. coli lac operon
   7543..7559    +  protein_bind   lac operator: The lac repressor binds to the lac operator to inhibit transcription in E. coli. This inhibition can be relieved by adding lactose or isopropyl-β-D-thiogalactopyranoside (IPTG). lac repressor encoded by lacI
   7604..7622    +  promoter       T3 promoter: promoter for bacteriophage T3 RNA polymerase
   7650..7876    +  promoter       RSV promoter: Rous sarcoma virus enhancer/promoter
   7877..8057    +  LTR            5' LTR (truncated): truncated 5' long terminal repeat (LTR) from HIV-1
   8104..8229    +  misc_feature   HIV-1 Ψ: packaging signal of human immunodeficiency virus type 1
   8213..8576    +  CDS            HIV-1 gag (fragment): gag protein from human immunodeficiency virus 1; gag
   8722..8955    +  misc_feature   RRE: The Rev response element (RRE) of HIV-1 allows for Rev-dependent mRNA export from the nucleus to the cytoplasm.
   9332..9358    +  CDS            Rev (fragment): human immunodeficiency virus 1 (HIV-1) Rev protein; rev; enhances nuclear export of unspliced and incompletely spliced viral mRNAs
   9365..9388    +  promoter       SV40 promoter (fragment): SV40 early promoter
   9389..9460    +  promoter       SV40 promoter (fragment): SV40 enhancer and early promoter
   9484..9619    +  rep_origin     SV40 ori: SV40 origin of replication
   9665..10261   +  CDS            PuroR (fragment): puromycin N-acetyltransferase; pac from Streptomyces; confers resistance to puromycin
  10310..10427   +  misc_feature   cPPT/CTS: central polypurine tract and central termination sequence of HIV-1
