[The description below was written by a language model from this plasmid's Addgene catalogue record and pLannotate feature annotations shown in this document.]
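Description:
pLEX307-mFzd5 is a third-generation-style, self-inactivating HIV-1 lentiviral expression plasmid built on the pLEX_307 Gateway destination backbone, designed to express mouse Frizzled 5 (Fzd5) in mammalian cells. It is propagated in E. coli through a high-copy ColE1/pUC origin with ampicillin selection (AmpR); an f1 origin and residual lac and T7/T3 elements from the cloning backbone are also annotated. The viral portion has an RSV promoter fused to a truncated 5' LTR, which drives genomic RNA production in packaging cells. This is followed by the Ψ packaging signal with a partial gag sequence, the RRE for Rev-dependent nuclear export, a cPPT/CTS, a WPRE to enhance transcript expression, and a ΔU3 3' LTR that inactivates LTR promoter activity after integration.

Within the provirus, an SV40 early promoter drives puromycin N-acetyltransferase for selection of transduced cells, and the human EF-1α promoter drives the Fzd5 open reading frame, which sits between attB1 and attB2 sites left by Gateway recombination from a modified pENTR-2B entry clone. The ORF carries a silent A-to-G substitution at nucleotide 699 that does not change the protein. The backbone's V5 tag lies downstream of attB2, but the table also shows a reverse-oriented T7 promoter fragment and SV40 poly(A) signal carried over between the ORF and attB2. The record does not state whether the receptor is expressed as a V5 fusion, and this intervening sequence makes that doubtful. Fzd5 is a Wnt receptor, and the associated work concerns Wnt5a-Ror signalling, so the construct is suited to stable or transient Fzd5 overexpression in studies of Wnt pathway function.
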