Addgene plasmid #102867: pLEX307-mFzd5
Purpose: Expresses mouse Fzd5 in mammalian cells
Depositing lab: Henry Ho. Depositing organization: University of California, Davis. Publication: Kinesin superfamily protein Kif26b links Wnt5a-Ror signaling to the control of cell and tissue behaviors in vertebrates. Susman MW, Karuna EP, Kunz RC, Gujral TS, Cantu AV, Choi SS, Jong BY, Okada K, Scales MK, Hum J, Hu LS, Kirschner MW, Nishinakamura R, Yamada S, Laird DJ, Jao LE, Gygi SP, Greenberg ME, Ho HH. Elife. 2017 Sep 8;6. pii: e26509. doi: 10.7554/eLife.26509. PubMed 28885975.
Backbone
  Vector backbone: pLEX_307
  Backbone manufacturer: Addgene #41392 (provided by David Root)
  Backbone size w/o insert (bp): 10065
  Total vector size (bp): 10485
  Vector type: Mammalian Expression, Lentiviral
  Selectable markers: Puromycin
Growth in bacteria
  Bacterial resistance: Ampicillin, 100 μg/mL
  Growth temperature: 37°C
  Growth strain: NEB Stable
  Copy number: High Copy
Gene/Insert
  Gene/Insert name: Frizzled 5
  Species: M. musculus (mouse)
  Insert size (bp): 1757
  Mutation: A to G substitution at nucleotide 699 of Fzd5 ORF; the substitution is silent and does not alter the amino acid sequence
  Entrez Gene: Fzd5 (a.k.a. 5330434N09Rik, AI427138, Fz-5, Fz5, mFz5)
  Promoter: EF1A
  Cloning method: Gateway Cloning
  Sequencing primers: 5′ EF1A promoter forward (TCAAGCCTCAGACAGTGGTTC)
Resource information
  A portion of this plasmid was derived from a plasmid made by: Insert was PCR amplified from Addgene plasmid #42267 (provided by Jeremy Nathans and Chris Garcia) and subcloned into a modified pENTR-2B vector using FseI and AscI sites.
Terms and licenses: Academic/Nonprofit Terms; Industry Terms: Not Available to Industry
How to cite: pLEX307-mFzd5 was a gift from Henry Ho (Addgene plasmid # 102867 ; http://n2t.net/addgene:102867 ; RRID:Addgene_102867)
